Addgene plasmid #234237: pAIP4_6IYE
Purpose: Heterologous protein expression of peptidyl-tRNA hydrolase (PTH) in Escherichia coli
Depositing lab: Christopher Bahl. Depositing organization: AI Proteins. Publication: Facile, high-throughput protein purification enabled by high-efficiency protease elution. Cárcamo Noriega EN, Truebridge IS, Teets FD 3rd, Bowman JW 3rd, Rodriguez N, Howard TA, Bahl CD. Protein Sci. 2026 Sep;35(9):e70746. doi: 10.1002/pro.70746. PubMed 42555168.
Backbone
  Vector backbone: pET29b
  Backbone size w/o insert (bp): 5679
  Vector type: Bacterial Expression
Growth in bacteria
  Bacterial resistance: Kanamycin, 50 μg/mL
  Growth temperature: 37°C
  Growth strain: DH10B
  Copy number: High Copy
Gene/Insert
  Gene/Insert name: 6IYE (alt names: D0C9L6_ACIB2; Peptidyl-tRNA hydrolase (PTH) (EC 3.1.1.29))
  Species: Acinetobacter baumannii ATCC 19606 = CIP 70.34 = JCM 6841
  Insert size (bp): 588
  Entrez Gene: pth (a.k.a. FQU82_RS04300, FQU82_00831)
  Promoter: T7
  Tag / fusion protein: 10x HisTag-Smt3 (N terminal on backbone)
  Cloning method: Golden Gate
  Sequencing primers: 5′ T7-promoter; 3′ T7-Term
Resource information
  A portion of this plasmid was derived from a plasmid made by: Synthetic DNA
Terms and licenses: Academic/Nonprofit Terms; Industry Terms
Depositor comments: 5' cloning site: BsaI (destroyed), 3' cloning site: BsaI (destroyed)
How to cite: pAIP4_6IYE was a gift from Christopher Bahl (Addgene plasmid # 234237 ; http://n2t.net/addgene:234237 ; RRID:Addgene_234237)
