[The description below was written by a language model from this plasmid's Addgene catalogue record and pLannotate feature annotations shown in this document.]
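Description:
pAIP4_6IYE is a bacterial expression plasmid built on a pET29b backbone for heterologous production of peptidyl-tRNA hydrolase (PTH) in Escherichia coli. It is selected with kanamycin through an aph(3')-Ia resistance gene and replicates from a ColE1/pBR322-type origin. The feature table also shows the rop gene and bom region, although the catalogue lists the plasmid as high copy. An f1 origin is present as well, along with short tetracycline-resistance gene remnants that are fragments inherited from the backbone rather than functional markers.

The 588 bp insert, named 6IYE, encodes the pth product of Acinetobacter baumannii ATCC 19606. The automated annotation labels this region by its closest database match, the Pseudomonas aeruginosa homologue, which should be read as a homology hit rather than the true source. The synthetic insert was placed by Golden Gate assembly using BsaI sites that were destroyed in the process. Transcription is driven by a T7 promoter with an adjacent lac operator and the T7 gene 10 ribosome binding site, and ends at the T7 terminator. A plasmid-borne lacI supplies the repressor, so expression is IPTG-inducible in hosts that provide T7 RNA polymerase.

The protein is made with a backbone-encoded N-terminal 10xHis tag followed by yeast Smt3 (SUMO). This allows capture on metal-affinity resin and release of the target by a SUMO-specific protease, consistent with the associated work on protease-elution purification. The annotation also detects His-tag and SET1 solubility-tag fragments downstream of pth, but the record does not say whether these are translated as part of the product.
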