Features (pLannotate 1.2.2; 21 found; start..end, strand, type, name):
    331..378     -  terminator     T7 terminator: transcription terminator for bacteriophage T7 RNA polymerase
    386..435     -  CDS            SET1 (fragment): solubility-enhancement tag derived from T7 phage gene 10B
    445..462     -  CDS            9xHis (fragment): 9xHis affinity tag
    487..1059    -  CDS            pth: PTH_PSEAE - Experimental evidence at protein level: Swiss-Prot protein existence level 1. The natural substrate for this enzyme may be peptidyl-tRNAs which drop off the ribosome during protein synthesis. From Pseudomonas aeruginosa (strain ATCC 15692 / DSM 22644 / CIP 104116 / JCM 14847 / LMG 12228 / 1C / PRS 101 / PAO1).
   1072..1368    -  CDS            SMT3: SMT3_YEAST - Experimental evidence at protein level: Swiss-Prot protein existence level 1. Not known; suppressor of MIF2 mutations. From Saccharomyces cerevisiae (strain ATCC 204508 / S288c) (Baker's yeast).
   1376..1395    -  CDS            7xHis (fragment): 6xHis affinity tag
   1427..1449    -  RBS            RBS: efficient ribosome binding site from bacteriophage T7 gene 10 (Olins and Rangwala, 1989)
   1464..1488    -  protein_bind   lac operator: The lac repressor binds to the lac operator to inhibit transcription in E. coli. This inhibition can be relieved by adding lactose or isopropyl-β-D-thiogalactopyranoside (IPTG). lac repressor encoded by lacI
   1489..1507    -  promoter       T7 promoter: promoter for bacteriophage T7 RNA polymerase
   1533..1812    +  CDS            TcR (fragment): tetracycline efflux protein; tet; confers resistance to tetracycline
   1820..1897    +  promoter       lacI promoter: lacI
   1898..2980    +  CDS            lacI: lac repressor; lacI; The lac repressor binds to the lac operator to inhibit transcription in E. coli. This inhibition can be relieved by adding lactose or isopropyl-β-D-thiogalactopyranoside (IPTG).
   2993..3014    +  protein_bind   CAP binding site: CAP binding activates transcription in the presence of cAMP. E. coli catabolite activator protein
   3029..3320    +  CDS            TcR (fragment): tetracycline efflux protein; tet; confers resistance to tetracycline
   3392..3772    -  CDS            YPB1_ECOLX: Protein predicted: Swiss-Prot protein existence level 4. From Escherichia coli.
   3789..3980    +  CDS            rop: Rop protein, which maintains plasmids at low copy number; rop
   4082..4221    +  misc_feature   bom: basis of mobility region from pBR322
   4407..4995    -  rep_origin     ori: high-copy-number ColE1/pMB1/pBR322/pUC origin of replication
   5117..5932    +  CDS            KanR: aminoglycoside phosphotransferase; aph(3')-Ia; confers resistance to kanamycin in bacteria or G418 (Geneticin®) in eukaryotes
   5941..5998    -  promoter       AmpR promoter (fragment): bla
   6051..294     -  rep_origin     f1 ori (across the origin) (sequence partly withheld): f1 bacteriophage origin of replication; arrow indicates direction of (+) strand synthesis
>Addgene plasmid #234237 | pAIP4_6IYE | addgene full sequence | sequence record 464201 | Addgene NGS Result
TAAAGAACGTGGACTCCAACGTCAAAGG
[49 nt withheld, positions 29-77]
T
[91 nt withheld, positions 79-169]
G
[124 nt withheld, positions 171-294]
CCCATTCGCCAATCCGGATATAGTTCCTCCTTTCAGCAAAAAACCCCTCAAGACCCGTTTAGAGGCCCCA
AGGGGTTATGCTAGTTATTGCTCAGCGGTGGCAGCAGCCAACTCAGCTTCCTTTCGGGCTTTGTTAGCAG
CCGGATCTCAGTGGTGGTGGTGGTGGTGCTCGAGTCATTACGAACCTGCCGGTTTATACGCGTTGATCTG
ATTCATTGCCTGCGGAACTTGACCCTGAACCAACAGTTTAACTTTGCTCAGGGCGTGGTCGATCGCTCCA
TCCATCAGCGATTGCTCATTGCTCGGAGCTTTACCCAGAACATGACCGCTGACGCGCTCCTTAGAACCCG
GGTGGCCGATACCAATGCGCAAACGATGAAAATTTGGGCCAATATGTGGCACGATGTCGCGCAGGCCGTT
GTGGCCGCCGTGACCGCCACCGGTCTTAAGACGAATCACCCCCGGATTCATATCCAGCTCGTCATGCGCA
ATCAGGATCGCTTCCGGAGCAATCTGGTAGAACTTGGAAAACGGGACCACGGATTGACCGCTACGGTTCA
TATAGGTCATCGGCAGTAACAATCTAACGTCGTGACCTTCAATGTTACCACGGCCGCTGATGCCGTGGAA
TTTCGGATCGTTCTTCAGCGTGATGCCGTACTTATCCGCCAGTTGCTCCACGAACCAAAAACCGGCGTTA
TGACGGGTCTGTGCGTATTCAGAACCCGGGTTGCCCAGACCCACTATTAGAGAAATATTTGACATGTGAC
TTCCTCCAGAGCCGCCAATCTGTTCACGGTGGGCTTCAATGATGTCGTTGTCTTCCATGTCCAGGTCTTC
CGGCGCTTGATCTGCCTGGATGCGAATACCGTCATACAGGAAACGCAGGCTATCCATTTCCTTGCCCTGA
CGTTTGGCAAACGCTTCCATCAGGCGACGCAGCGGCGTGGTCTTTTTGATCTTAAAGAAAATTTCAGAGC
TGCCGTCACTAACTTTCAGGTTAATATGGGTTTCCGGTTTCACTTCCGGCTTGACTTCCGGCTTTGCTTC
TTGGTTGACTTCCGAATCTTGCAGGCTACCGTGGTGATGGTGATGGTGATGATGGTGATGAATCTTCGCC
ATCATATGTATATCTCCTTCTTAAAGTTAAACAAAATTATTTCTAGAGGGGAATTGTTATCCGCTCACAA
TTCCCCTATAGTGAGTCGTATTAATTTCGCGGGATCGAGATCGATCTCGATCCTCTACGCCGGACGCATC
GTGGCCGGCATCACCGGCGCCACAGGTGCGGTTGCTGGCGCCTATATCGCCGACATCACCGATGGGGAAG
ATCGGGCTCGCCACTTCGGGCTCATGAGCGCTTGTTTCGGCGTGGGTATGGTGGCAGGCCCCGTGGCCGG
GGGACTGTTGGGCGCCATCTCCTTGCATGCACCATTCCTTGCGGCGGCGGTGCTCAACGGCCTCAACCTA
CTACTGGGCTGCTTCCTAATGCAGGAGTCGCATAAGGGAGAGCGTCGAGATCCCGGACACCATCGAATGG
CGCAAAACCTTTCGCGGTATGGCATGATAGCGCCCGGAAGAGAGTCAATTCAGGGTGGTGAATGTGAAAC
CAGTAACGTTATACGATGTCGCAGAGTATGCCGGTGTCTCTTATCAGACCGTTTCCCGCGTGGTGAACCA
GGCCAGCCACGTTTCTGCGAAAACGCGGGAAAAAGTGGAAGCGGCGATGGCGGAGCTGAATTACATTCCC
AACCGCGTGGCACAACAACTGGCGGGCAAACAGTCGTTGCTGATTGGCGTTGCCACCTCCAGTCTGGCCC
TGCACGCGCCGTCGCAAATTGTCGCGGCGATTAAATCTCGCGCCGATCAACTGGGTGCCAGCGTGGTGGT
GTCGATGGTAGAACGAAGCGGCGTCGAAGCCTGTAAAGCGGCGGTGCACAATCTTCTCGCGCAACGCGTC
AGTGGGCTGATCATTAACTATCCGCTGGATGACCAGGATGCCATTGCTGTGGAAGCTGCCTGCACTAATG
TTCCGGCGTTATTTCTTGATGTCTCTGACCAGACACCCATCAACAGTATTATTTTCTCCCATGAAGACGG
TACGCGACTGGGCGTGGAGCATCTGGTCGCATTGGGTCACCAGCAAATCGCGCTGTTAGCGGGCCCATTA
AGTTCTGTCTCGGCGCGTCTGCGTCTGGCTGGCTGGCATAAATATCTCACTCGCAATCAAATTCAGCCGA
TAGCGGAACGGGAAGGCGACTGGAGTGCCATGTCCGGTTTTCAACAAACCATGCAAATGCTGAATGAGGG
CATCGTTCCCACTGCGATGCTGGTTGCCAACGATCAGATGGCGCTGGGCGCAATGCGCGCCATTACCGAG
TCCGGGCTGCGCGTTGGTGCGGACATCTCGGTAGTGGGATACGACGATACCGAAGACAGCTCATGTTATA
TCCCGCCGTTAACCACCATCAAACAGGATTTTCGCCTGCTGGGGCAAACCAGCGTGGACCGCTTGCTGCA
ACTCTCTCAGGGCCAGGCGGTGAAGGGCAATCAGCTGTTGCCCGTCTCACTGGTGAAAAGAAAAACCACC
CTGGCGCCCAATACGCAAACCGCCTCTCCCCGCGCGTTGGCCGATTCATTAATGCAGCTGGCACGACAGG
TTTCCCGACTGGAAAGCGGGCAGTGAGCGCAACGCAATTAATGTAAGTTAGCTCACTCATTAGGCACCGG
GATCTCGACCGATGCCCTTGAGAGCCTTCAACCCAGTCAGCTCCTTCCGGTGGGCGCGGGGCATGACTAT
CGTCGCCGCACTTATGACTGTCTTCTTTATCATGCAACTCGTAGGACAGGTGCCGGCAGCGCTCTGGGTC
ATTTTCGGCGAGGACCGCTTTCGCTGGAGCGCGACGATGATCGGCCTGTCGCTTGCGGTATTCGGAATCT
TGCACGCCCTCGCTCAAGCCTTCGTCACTGGTCCCGCCACCAAACGTTTCGGCGAGAAGCAGGCCATTAT
CGCCGGCATGGCGGCCCCACGGGTGCGCATGATCGTGCTCCTGTCGTTGAGGACCCGGCTAGGCTGGCGG
GGTTGCCTTACTGGTTAGCAGAATGAATCACCGATACGCGAGCGAACGTGAAGCGACTGCTGCTGCAAAA
CGTCTGCGACCTGAGCAACAACATGAATGGTCTTCGGTTTCCGTGTTTCGTAAAGTCTGGAAACGCGGAA
GTCAGCGCCCTGCACCATTATGTTCCGGATCTGCATCGCAGGATGCTGCTGGCTACCCTGTGGAACACCT
ACATCTGTATTAACGAAGCGCTGGCATTGACCCTGAGTGATTTTTCTCTGGTCCCGCCGCATCCATACCG
CCAGTTGTTTACCCTCACAACGTTCCAGTAACCGGGCATGTTCATCATCAGTAACCCGTATCGTGAGCAT
CCTCTCTCGTTTCATCGGTATCATTACCCCCATGAACAGAAATCCCCCTTACACGGAGGCATCAGTGACC
AAACAGGAAAAAACCGCCCTTAACATGGCCCGCTTTATCAGAAGCCAGACATTAACGCTTCTGGAGAAAC
TCAACGAGCTGGACGCGGATGAACAGGCAGACATCTGTGAATCGCTTCACGACCACGCTGATGAGCTTTA
CCGCAGCTGCCTCGCGCGTTTCGGTGATGACGGTGAAAACCTCTGACACATGCAGCTCCCGGAGACGGTC
ACAGCTTGTCTGTAAGCGGATGCCGGGAGCAGACAAGCCCGTCAGGGCGCGTCAGCGGGTGTTGGCGGGT
GTCGGGGCGCAGCCATGACCCAGTCACGTAGCGATAGCGGAGTGTATACTGGCTTAACTATGCGGCATCA
GAGCAGATTGTACTGAGAGTGCACCATTGCGGTGTGAAATACCGCACAGATGCGTAAGGAGAAAATACCG
CATCAGGCGCTCTTCCGCTTCCTCGCTCACTGACTCGCTGCGCTCGGTCGTTCGGCTGCGGCGAGCGGTA
TCAGCTCACTCAAAGGCGGTAATACGGTTATCCACAGAATCAGGGGATAACGCAGGAAAGAACATGTGAG
CAAAAGGCCAGCAAAAGGCCAGGAACCGTAAAAAGGCCGCGTTGCTGGCGTTTTTCCATAGGCTCCGCCC
CCCTGACGAGCATCACAAAAATCGACGCTCAAGTCAGAGGTGGCGAAACCCGACAGGACTATAAAGATAC
CAGGCGTTTCCCCCTGGAAGCTCCCTCGTGCGCTCTCCTGTTCCGACCCTGCCGCTTACCGGATACCTGT
CCGCCTTTCTCCCTTCGGGAAGCGTGGCGCTTTCTCATAGCTCACGCTGTAGGTATCTCAGTTCGGTGTA
GGTCGTTCGCTCCAAGCTGGGCTGTGTGCACGAACCCCCCGTTCAGCCCGACCGCTGCGCCTTATCCGGT
AACTATCGTCTTGAGTCCAACCCGGTAAGACACGACTTATCGCCACTGGCAGCAGCCACTGGTAACAGGA
TTAGCAGAGCGAGGTATGTAGGCGGTGCTACAGAGTTCTTGAAGTGGTGGCCTAACTACGGCTACACTAG
AAGGACAGTATTTGGTATCTGCGCTCTGCTGAAGCCAGTTACCTTCGGAAAAAGAGTTGGTAGCTCTTGA
TCCGGCAAACAAACCACCGCTGGTAGCGGTGGTTTTTTTGTTTGCAAGCAGCAGATTACGCGCAGAAAAA
AAGGATCTCAAGAAGATCCTTTGATCTTTTCTACGGGGTCTGACGCTCAGTGGAACGAAAACTCACGTTA
AGGGATTTTGGTCATGAACAATAAAACTGTCTGCTTACATAAACAGTAATACAAGGGGTGTTATGAGCCA
TATTCAACGGGAAACGTCTTGCTCTAGGCCGCGATTAAATTCCAACATGGATGCTGATTTATATGGGTAT
AAATGGGCTCGCGATAATGTCGGGCAATCAGGTGCGACAATCTATCGATTGTATGGGAAGCCCGATGCGC
CAGAGTTGTTTCTGAAACATGGCAAAGGTAGCGTTGCCAATGATGTTACAGATGAGATGGTCAGACTAAA
CTGGCTGACGGAATTTATGCCTCTTCCGACCATCAAGCATTTTATCCGTACTCCTGATGATGCATGGTTA
CTCACCACTGCGATCCCCGGGAAAACAGCATTCCAGGTATTAGAAGAATATCCTGATTCAGGTGAAAATA
TTGTTGATGCGCTGGCAGTGTTCCTGCGCCGGTTGCATTCGATTCCTGTTTGTAATTGTCCTTTTAACAG
CGATCGCGTATTTCGTCTCGCTCAGGCGCAATCACGAATGAATAACGGTTTGGTTGATGCGAGTGATTTT
GATGACGAGCGTAATGGCTGGCCTGTTGAACAAGTCTGGAAAGAAATGCATAAACTTTTGCCATTCTCAC
CGGATTCAGTCGTCACTCATGGTGATTTCTCACTTGATAACCTTATTTTTGACGAGGGGAAATTAATAGG
TTGTATTGATGTTGGACGAGTCGGAATCGCAGACCGATACCAGGATCTTGCCATCCTATGGAACTGCCTC
GGTGAGTTTTCTCCTTCATTACAGAAACGGCTTTTTCAAAAATATGGTATTGATAATCCTGATATGAATA
AATTGCAGTTTCATTTGATGCTCGATGAGTTTTTCTAAGAATTAATTCATGAGCGGATACATATTTGAAT
GTATTTAGAAAAATAAACAAATAGGGGTTCCGCGCACATTTCCCCGAAAAGTGCCACCTAAATTGTAAGC
GTTAATATTTTGTTAAAATTCGCGTTAAATTTTTGTTAAATCAGCTCATTTTTTAACCAATAGGCCGAAA
TCGGCAAAATCCCTTATAAATCAAAAGAATAGACCGAGATAGGGT
[36 nt withheld, positions 6150-6185]
